Addgene plasmid #109121: AICSDP-52: HIST1H2BJ-mEGFP
Purpose: Homology arms and linker-mEGFP sequence for C-terminus tagging of human HIST1H2BJ
Depositing lab: Allen Institute for Cell Science. Depositing organization: Allen Institute.
Backbone
  Vector backbone: pUC57
  Vector type: Mammalian Expression, CRISPR ; Donor Template
Growth in bacteria
  Bacterial resistance: Ampicillin, 100 μg/mL
  Growth temperature: 37°C
  Growth strain: DH5alpha
  Copy number: High Copy
Gene/Insert
  Gene/Insert name: HIST1H2BJ Homology Arms with linker-mEGFP (alt name: H2BJ)
  Species: H. sapiens (human)
  Insert size (bp): 2732
  Mutation: homology arms contain point mutations to disrupt crRNA binding sites used
  Entrez Gene: H2BC11 (a.k.a. H2B/r, H2BFR, H2BJ, HIST1H2BJ)
  Tag / fusion protein: linker-mEGFP (C terminal on backbone)
  Cloning method: Unknown
Terms and licenses: Academic/Nonprofit Terms; Industry Terms
Depositor comments: This plasmid has been used with locus-specific CRISPR/Cas9 to add a mEGFP tag to the C-terminus of human HIST1H2BJ in WTC human induced pluripotent stem cells by the Allen Institute for Cell Science. Linker (AA) sequence: DPPVAT. After protein tagging using this donor template plasmid and CRISPR/Cas9 reagents, transfected cells may exhibit varying intensity levels of fluorescence, likely due to editing precision. To obtain cells of uniform intensity levels, see our protocol for fluorescence-assisted cell sorting and subcloning of transfected cells (https://www.allencell.org/instructional-videos-and-tutorials-for-cell-methods.html) Further, we recommend PCR-based assays for identifying precisely edited clones as previously described (https://www.molbiolcell.org/doi/abs/10.1091/mbc.e17-03-0209) For more information on the entire plasmid collection, please see https://www.addgene.org/allen-institute-cell-science/ .
How to cite: AICSDP-52: HIST1H2BJ-mEGFP was a gift from Allen Institute for Cell Science (Addgene plasmid # 109121 ; http://n2t.net/addgene:109121 ; RRID:Addgene_109121)
