[The description below was written by a language model from this plasmid's Addgene catalogue record and pLannotate feature annotations shown in this document.]
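Description:
AICSDP-52: HIST1H2BJ-mEGFP is a CRISPR/Cas9 homology-directed repair donor template built in the pUC57 cloning backbone. It is a 5.4 kb high-copy plasmid that replicates in E. coli from a ColE1/pUC-type origin and is selected with ampicillin through the β-lactamase (AmpR) gene and its own promoter. The remaining backbone annotations (lacZα fragment, lac promoter and operator, CAP site, and small lacI, rop and bom fragments) are remnants of the pUC cloning region and play no part in the donor's function.

The 2.7 kb insert consists of human genomic sequence from the HIST1H2BJ (H2BC11) locus flanking a linker-mEGFP cassette. The 5′ homology arm runs through the histone H2B coding sequence, which is joined in frame through a short six-residue linker to mEGFP, the monomeric A206K variant of enhanced GFP. Downstream, the 3′ arm begins with native sequence that includes the histone 3′ UTR stem-loop, so the tagged transcript should keep its normal histone mRNA processing signal. The antisense H2A-like hits in the upstream arm probably reflect a neighbouring histone gene in the genomic sequence, and the C9orf85 fragment hit in the 3′ arm appears to be an incidental similarity match; neither is an engineered element. The arms carry point mutations that disrupt the crRNA binding sites, preventing Cas9 from re-cutting the donor or the edited allele. No exogenous mammalian promoter or selection marker is annotated, so fusion expression depends on correct integration at the endogenous locus.

The plasmid has been used with locus-specific Cas9 reagents to tag the C-terminus of H2B in WTC human induced pluripotent stem cells. The depositor notes that fluorescence intensity can vary among edited cells, so sorting, subcloning and PCR-based screening are advised to find precisely edited clones.
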