Features (pLannotate 1.2.2; 16 found; start..end, strand, type, name):
     58..215     -  CDS            lacZα (fragment): LacZα fragment of β-galactosidase; lacZ fragment
    236..397     -  CDS            H2A_OLILU (fragment): Experimental evidence at protein level: Swiss-Prot protein existence level 1. Core component of nucleosome. Nucleosomes wrap and compact DNA into chromatin, limiting DNA accessibility to the cellular machineries which require DNA as a template. Histones thereby play a central role in transcription regulation, DNA repair, DNA replication and chromosomal stability. DNA accessibility is regulated via a complex set of post-translational modifications of histones, also called histone code, and nucleosome remodeling. From Olisthodiscus luteus (Marine phytoflagellate).
    422..484     -  CDS            H2A_SPHLA: Experimental evidence at protein level: Swiss-Prot protein existence level 1. Antimicrobial peptide with potent activity against some Gram- positive and Gram-negative bacteria (PubMed:30044391). Does not permeabilize membrane, but internalizes into bacterial cells and alter specific gene expression involved in bacterial resistance mechanisms (PubMed:30044391). Has the ability to agglutinate E.coli, and lipid vesicles (PubMed:30044391). Shows a weak hemolytic activity, and is not cytotoxic to monocytes (PubMed:30044391). From Sphaenorhynchus lacteus (Orinoco lime treefrog) (Hyla lactea).
    854..1231    +  CDS            H2B (sequence withheld): human histone H2B; HIST1H2BJ
   1250..1966    +  CDS            mEGFP: enhanced GFP with monomerizing A206K mutation (Zacharias et al., 2002) mammalian codon-optimized
   1994..2039    +  ncRNA          Histone3: Accession: RF00032 - Histone 3' UTR stem-loop
   2593..2790    +  CDS            C9orf85 (fragment): CI085_HUMAN - Experimental evidence at protein level: Swiss-Prot protein existence level 1. From Homo sapiens (Human).
   3022..3038    -  protein_bind   lac operator: The lac repressor binds to the lac operator to inhibit transcription in E. coli. This inhibition can be relieved by adding lactose or isopropyl-β-D-thiogalactopyranoside (IPTG). lac repressor encoded by lacI
   3046..3076    -  promoter       lac promoter: promoter for the E. coli lac operon
   3091..3112    -  protein_bind   CAP binding site: CAP binding activates transcription in the presence of cAMP. E. coli catabolite activator protein
   3125..3217    -  CDS            lacI (fragment): lac repressor; lacI; The lac repressor binds to the lac operator to inhibit transcription in E. coli. This inhibition can be relieved by adding lactose or isopropyl-β-D-thiogalactopyranoside (IPTG).
   3400..3988    -  rep_origin     ori: high-copy-number ColE1/pMB1/pBR322/pUC origin of replication
   4159..5019    -  CDS            AmpR: β-lactamase; bla; confers resistance to ampicillin, carbenicillin, and related antibiotics
   5020..5124    -  promoter       AmpR promoter: bla
   5219..5254    +  CDS            rop (fragment): Rop protein, which maintains plasmids at low copy number; rop
   5356..52      +  misc_feature   bom (fragment) (across the origin): basis of mobility region from pBR322
>Addgene plasmid #109121 | AICSDP-52: HIST1H2BJ-mEGFP | addgene full sequence | sequence record 209767 | Addgene NGS Result
TATGCGGTGTGAAATACCGCACAGATGCGTAAGGAGAAAATACCGCATCAGGCGCCATTCGCCATTCAGG
CTGCGCAACTGTTGGGAAGGGCGATCGGTGCGGGCCTCTTCGCTATTACGCCAGCTGGCGAAAGGGGGAT
GTGCTGCAAGGCGATTAAGTTGGGTAACGCCAGGGTTTTCCCAGTCACGACGTTGTAAAACGACGGCCAG
TGAATTGACGCGTATTGGGATCTTTGCCCAGCAGCTTGTTGAGCTCCTCGTCGTTGCGGATGGCCAGTTG
GAGATGACGCGGGATGATGCGGGTCTTCTTGTTGTCGCGGGCCGCGTTGCCCGCCAGTTCCAGGATCTCG
GCGGTCAGGTACTCCAGCACCGCTGCCAGATACACCGGCGCGCCGGCCCCGACCCGCTCGGCATAGTTGC
CTTTGCGGAGCAGGCGGTGCACTCGGCCCACGGGGAACTGGAGACCGGCCCTAGAAGAGCGAGTCTTGGC
CTTAGCGCGGGCTTTGCCTCCCTGCTTGCCACGTCCAGACATAGCGAGCGCAACTCACTACGAGCAACCA
CAAAGTGAACGGGAAAGGCGGCGCTTTTTATAAACACTATTGGGCGCGAAAAAGAAGACGTGTTGTTGGT
TAGGGCTGCAGTTTAATTTCAACCAATAGTAGTGCGTCTTCTGGATTTGCGAATCCTGATTGGGCAGACC
TGACCTCTGACGTTACCCTGAATAACTACCAATCAGACACAAGACTTCAACTCTTCACCTTATTTGCATA
AGCGATTCTATATAAAAGCGCCTTGTCATACCCTGCTCACGCTGTTTTTCCTTTTCGTTGGCGCTTTATA
GCTACACAGTGCT
[378 nt withheld, positions 854-1231]
GACCCTCCTGTGGCCACCGTGAGCAAGGGCGAGGAGCTGTTCACCGGGGTGGTGCCCATCCTGGTCGAGC
TGGACGGCGACGTAAACGGCCACAAGTTCAGCGTGTCCGGCGAGGGCGAGGGCGATGCCACCTACGGCAA
GCTGACCCTGAAGTTCATCTGCACCACCGGCAAGCTGCCCGTGCCCTGGCCCACCCTCGTGACCACCCTG
ACCTACGGCGTGCAGTGCTTCAGCCGCTACCCCGACCACATGAAGCAGCACGACTTCTTCAAGTCCGCCA
TGCCCGAAGGCTACGTCCAGGAGCGCACCATCTTCTTCAAGGACGACGGCAACTACAAGACCCGCGCCGA
GGTGAAGTTCGAGGGCGACACCCTGGTGAACCGCATCGAGCTGAAGGGCATCGACTTCAAGGAGGACGGC
AACATCCTGGGGCACAAGCTGGAGTACAACTACAACAGCCACAACGTCTATATCATGGCCGACAAGCAGA
AGAACGGCATCAAGGTGAACTTCAAGATCCGCCACAACATCGAGGACGGCAGCGTGCAGCTCGCCGACCA
CTACCAGCAGAACACCCCCATCGGCGACGGCCCCGTGCTGCTGCCCGACAACCACTACCTGAGCACCCAG
TCCAAGCTGAGCAAAGACCCCAACGAGAAGCGCGATCACATGGTCCTGCTGGAGTTCGTGACCGCCGCCG
GGATCACTCTCGGCATGGACGAGCTGTACAAGTAAACAGTGAGTTGGTTGCAAACTCTCAATCCTAACGC
CTCTTTTAAGAGCCACCCATGTTCTCAAAGAAAGAGCTGGTGCTTGTATTCCTCCTCTGCTGGCCACTGA
CAAACCCTTGTAACTTGCTACTGTGTTTTTTGGTCTGAAGTAGAGCAGTTATTTAACTAATCCTTAGTGA
CTTTTTTTTTTTAGATCTGCCATTCTAATCTTAGAGTTAAGTAAGGAGATGGGAAATTTTCTATTATAAG
TTCGAAACCAATTAAAATACGTTAGAAACCAATTAAAATACTCGTCGGTCCCCCGTCGGTTAGTGATTTG
GAACAGTGCCAAGTTGCAGCGGTTGTCAGTTTGAATTTGCCCGGGCAACGCCCGCCCTTCCTCTGCATCC
TGATTGGTTGTTGTATCCAGGAAGTCCACGGTCGGCTTGGGTGCGCCAAAGGAATCCAAACCCCGCCTTT
ATTTGGCCTTCCTTACAAACTCAGTAAACTGTCAGTTTCTCATTCTTTAGTATTTTATCGCTTTCGGGAA
GGAGATTTATTTCTAATTAGTTTTCGTTGGATAGAGCGTTTTTTTTTTTAAAGGGACCCTTTATGGCAAC
ATAATCAGTTTTTTTTTTTTTGAGAAGGAGACTTCCTCTGTCGCCCAGACTGGAGTGCGGTGGCGCGATC
TCAGCTCACTGCAGCCTCCGCCTCCCGGGTTCCAGCGATTCTCCTGCTTCACCCTTCCGTGTAGCTGGGA
TTACAGGCATGCGCCACCATGCCCGGATAATTTTTGTATTTTTAGTAGAGATGGGGTTTCACCATGTTGG
CTAGGCTGGTCTCGAACTGACTTCAGGTGATCCACTAGCCTCAGCCTTAAAGTGCTAGGATTACAGGCAT
GAGCCATCAAGCCCGGCTACAACGGAATTTGAATGCTGTAGTTTTCAGCCTGAGAAAGATCAATGCTTTA
TTTCTGATTAGAATACTATTTTCCCTTTATGGTATATCTATATAAGCAAAGGATCCCAATGGCGCGCCGA
GCTTGGCGTAATCATGGTCATAGCTGTTTCCTGTGTGAAATTGTTATCCGCTCACAATTCCACACAACAT
ACGAGCCGGAAGCATAAAGTGTAAAGCCTGGGGTGCCTAATGAGTGAGCTAACTCACATTAATTGCGTTG
CGCTCACTGCCCGCTTTCCAGTCGGGAAACCTGTCGTGCCAGCTGCATTAATGAATCGGCCAACGCGCGG
GGAGAGGCGGTTTGCGTATTGGGCGCTCTTCCGCTTCCTCGCTCACTGACTCGCTGCGCTCGGTCGTTCG
GCTGCGGCGAGCGGTATCAGCTCACTCAAAGGCGGTAATACGGTTATCCACAGAATCAGGGGATAACGCA
GGAAAGAACATGTGAGCAAAAGGCCAGCAAAAGGCCAGGAACCGTAAAAAGGCCGCGTTGCTGGCGTTTT
TCCATAGGCTCCGCCCCCCTGACGAGCATCACAAAAATCGACGCTCAAGTCAGAGGTGGCGAAACCCGAC
AGGACTATAAAGATACCAGGCGTTTCCCCCTGGAAGCTCCCTCGTGCGCTCTCCTGTTCCGACCCTGCCG
CTTACCGGATACCTGTCCGCCTTTCTCCCTTCGGGAAGCGTGGCGCTTTCTCATAGCTCACGCTGTAGGT
ATCTCAGTTCGGTGTAGGTCGTTCGCTCCAAGCTGGGCTGTGTGCACGAACCCCCCGTTCAGCCCGACCG
CTGCGCCTTATCCGGTAACTATCGTCTTGAGTCCAACCCGGTAAGACACGACTTATCGCCACTGGCAGCA
GCCACTGGTAACAGGATTAGCAGAGCGAGGTATGTAGGCGGTGCTACAGAGTTCTTGAAGTGGTGGCCTA
ACTACGGCTACACTAGAAGAACAGTATTTGGTATCTGCGCTCTGCTGAAGCCAGTTACCTTCGGAAAAAG
AGTTGGTAGCTCTTGATCCGGCAAACAAACCACCGCTGGTAGCGGTGGTTTTTTTGTTTGCAAGCAGCAG
ATTACGCGCAGAAAAAAAGGATCTCAAGAAGATCCTTTGATCTTTTCTACGGGGTCTGACGCTCAGTGGA
ACGAAAACTCACGTTAAGGGATTTTGGTCATGAGATTATCAAAAAGGATCTTCACCTAGATCCTTTTAAA
TTAAAAATGAAGTTTTAAATCAATCTAAAGTATATATGAGTAAACTTGGTCTGACAGTTACCAATGCTTA
ATCAGTGAGGCACCTATCTCAGCGATCTGTCTATTTCGTTCATCCATAGTTGCCTGACTCCCCGTCGTGT
AGATAACTACGATACGGGAGGGCTTACCATCTGGCCCCAGTGCTGCAATGATACCGCGAGACCCACGCTC
ACCGGCTCCAGATTTATCAGCAATAAACCAGCCAGCCGGAAGGGCCGAGCGCAGAAGTGGTCCTGCAACT
TTATCCGCCTCCATCCAGTCTATTAATTGTTGCCGGGAAGCTAGAGTAAGTAGTTCGCCAGTTAATAGTT
TGCGCAACGTTGTTGCCATTGCTACAGGCATCGTGGTGTCACGCTCGTCGTTTGGTATGGCTTCATTCAG
CTCCGGTTCCCAACGATCAAGGCGAGTTACATGATCCCCCATGTTGTGCAAAAAAGCGGTTAGCTCCTTC
GGTCCTCCGATCGTTGTCAGAAGTAAGTTGGCCGCAGTGTTATCACTCATGGTTATGGCAGCACTGCATA
ATTCTCTTACTGTCATGCCATCCGTAAGATGCTTTTCTGTGACTGGTGAGTACTCAACCAAGTCATTCTG
AGAATAGTGTATGCGGCGACCGAGTTGCTCTTGCCCGGCGTCAATACGGGATAATACCGCGCCACATAGC
AGAACTTTAAAAGTGCTCATCATTGGAAAACGTTCTTCGGGGCGAAAACTCTCAAGGATCTTACCGCTGT
TGAGATCCAGTTCGATGTAACCCACTCGTGCACCCAACTGATCTTCAGCATCTTTTACTTTCACCAGCGT
TTCTGGGTGAGCAAAAACAGGAAGGCAAAATGCCGCAAAAAAGGGAATAAGGGCGACACGGAAATGTTGA
ATACTCATACTCTTCCTTTTTCAATATTATTGAAGCATTTATCAGGGTTATTGTCTCATGAGCGGATACA
TATTTGAATGTATTTAGAAAAATAAACAAATAGGGGTTCCGCGCACATTTCCCCGAAAAGTGCCACCTGA
CGTCTAAGAAACCATTATTATCATGACATTAACCTATAAAAATAGGCGTATCACGAGGCCCTTTCGTCTC
GCGCGTTTCGGTGATGACGGTGAAAACCTCTGACACATGCAGCTCCCGGAGACGGTCACAGCTTGTCTGT
AAGCGGATGCCGGGAGCAGACAAGCCCGTCAGGGCGCGTCAGCGGGTGTTGGCGGGTGTCGGGGCTGGCT
TAACTATGCGGCATCAGAGCAGATTGTACTGAGAGTGCACCA
