>Addgene plasmid #109121 | AICSDP-52: HIST1H2BJ-mEGFP | depositor partial sequence | sequence record 205626 | HIST1H2BJ Homology Arms and linker-mEGFP
CTTTGCCCAGCAGCTTGTTGAGCTCCTCGTCGTTGCGGATGGCCAGTTGGAGATGACGCGGGATGATGCG
GGTCTTCTTGTTGTCGCGGGCCGCGTTGCCCGCCAGTTCCAGGATCTCGGCGGTCAGGTACTCCAGCACC
GCTGCCAGATACACCGGCGCGCCGGCCCCGACCCGCTCGGCATAGTTGCCTTTGCGGAGCAGGCGGTGCA
CTCGGCCCACGGGGAACTGGAGACCGGCCCTAGAAGAGCGAGTCTTGGCCTTAGCGCGGGCTTTGCCTCC
CTGCTTGCCACGTCCAGACATAGCGAGCGCAACTCACTACGAGCAACCACAAAGTGAACGGGAAAGGCGG
CGCTTTTTATAAACACTATTGGGCGCGAAAAAGAAGACGTGTTGTTGGTTAGGGCTGCAGTTTAATTTCA
ACCAATAGTAGTGCGTCTTCTGGATTTGCGAATCCTGATTGGGCAGACCTGACCTCTGACGTTACCCTGA
ATAACTACCAATCAGACACAAGACTTCAACTCTTCACCTTATTTGCATAAGCGATTCTATATAAAAGCGC
CTTGTCATACCCTGCTCACGCTGTTTTTCCTTTTCGTTGGCGCTTTATAGCTACACAGTGCT
[378 nt withheld, positions 623-1000]
GACCCTCCTGTGGCCACCGTGAGCAAGGGCGAGGAGCTGTTCACCGGGGTGGTGCCCATCCTGGTCGAGC
TGGACGGCGACGTAAACGGCCACAAGTTCAGCGTGTCCGGCGAGGGCGAGGGCGATGCCACCTACGGCAA
GCTGACCCTGAAGTTCATCTGCACCACCGGCAAGCTGCCCGTGCCCTGGCCCACCCTCGTGACCACCCTG
ACCTACGGCGTGCAGTGCTTCAGCCGCTACCCCGACCACATGAAGCAGCACGACTTCTTCAAGTCCGCCA
TGCCCGAAGGCTACGTCCAGGAGCGCACCATCTTCTTCAAGGACGACGGCAACTACAAGACCCGCGCCGA
GGTGAAGTTCGAGGGCGACACCCTGGTGAACCGCATCGAGCTGAAGGGCATCGACTTCAAGGAGGACGGC
AACATCCTGGGGCACAAGCTGGAGTACAACTACAACAGCCACAACGTCTATATCATGGCCGACAAGCAGA
AGAACGGCATCAAGGTGAACTTCAAGATCCGCCACAACATCGAGGACGGCAGCGTGCAGCTCGCCGACCA
CTACCAGCAGAACACCCCCATCGGCGACGGCCCCGTGCTGCTGCCCGACAACCACTACCTGAGCACCCAG
TCCAAGCTGAGCAAAGACCCCAACGAGAAGCGCGATCACATGGTCCTGCTGGAGTTCGTGACCGCCGCCG
GGATCACTCTCGGCATGGACGAGCTGTACAAGTAAACAGTGAGTTGGTTGCAAACTCTCAATCCTAACGC
CTCTTTTAAGAGCCACCCATGTTCTCAAAGAAAGAGCTGGTGCTTGTATTCCTCCTCTGCTGGCCACTGA
CAAACCCTTGTAACTTGCTACTGTGTTTTTTGGTCTGAAGTAGAGCAGTTATTTAACTAATCCTTAGTGA
CTTTTTTTTTTTAGATCTGCCATTCTAATCTTAGAGTTAAGTAAGGAGATGGGAAATTTTCTATTATAAG
TTCGAAACCAATTAAAATACGTTAGAAACCAATTAAAATACTCGTCGGTCCCCCGTCGGTTAGTGATTTG
GAACAGTGCCAAGTTGCAGCGGTTGTCAGTTTGAATTTGCCCGGGCAACGCCCGCCCTTCCTCTGCATCC
TGATTGGTTGTTGTATCCAGGAAGTCCACGGTCGGCTTGGGTGCGCCAAAGGAATCCAAACCCCGCCTTT
ATTTGGCCTTCCTTACAAACTCAGTAAACTGTCAGTTTCTCATTCTTTAGTATTTTATCGCTTTCGGGAA
GGAGATTTATTTCTAATTAGTTTTCGTTGGATAGAGCGTTTTTTTTTTTAAAGGGACCCTTTATGGCAAC
ATAATCAGTTTTTTTTTTTTTGAGAAGGAGACTTCCTCTGTCGCCCAGACTGGAGTGCGGTGGCGCGATC
TCAGCTCACTGCAGCCTCCGCCTCCCGGGTTCCAGCGATTCTCCTGCTTCACCCTTCCGTGTAGCTGGGA
TTACAGGCATGCGCCACCATGCCCGGATAATTTTTGTATTTTTAGTAGAGATGGGGTTTCACCATGTTGG
CTAGGCTGGTCTCGAACTGACTTCAGGTGATCCACTAGCCTCAGCCTTAAAGTGCTAGGATTACAGGCAT
GAGCCATCAAGCCCGGCTACAACGGAATTTGAATGCTGTAGTTTTCAGCCTGAGAAAGATCAATGCTTTA
TTTCTGATTAGAATACTATTTTCCCTTTATGGTATATCTATATAAGCAAAGG
